>Addgene plasmid #138816 | pPD111 VP16-ZF43(AARR) | addgene full sequence | sequence record 321488 | Addgene NGS Result
GACGGATCGGGAGATCTCCCGATCCCCTATGGTGCACTCTCAGTACAATCTGCTCTGATGCCGCATAGTT
AAGCCAGTATCTGCTCCCTGCTTGTGTGTTGGAGGTCGCTGAGTAGTGCGCGAGCAAAATTTAAGCTACA
ACAAGGCAAGGCTTGACCGACAATTGCATGAAGAATCTGCTTAGGGTTAGGCGTTTTGCGCTGCTTCGCG
ATGTACGGGCCAGATATACGCGTTGACATTGATTATTGACTAGTTATTAATAGTAATCAATTACGGGGTC
ATTAGTTCATAGCCCATATATGGAGTTCCGCGTTACATAACTTACGGTAAATGGCCCGCCTGGCTGACCG
CCCAACGACCCCCGCCCATTGACGTCAATAATGACGTATGTTCCCATAGTAACGCCAATAGGGACTTTCC
ATTGACGTCAATGGGTGGAGTATTTACGGTAAACTGCCCACTTGGCAGTACATCAAGTGTATCATATGCC
AAGTACGCCCCCTATTGACGTCAATGACGGTAAATGGCCCGCCTGGCATTATGCCCAGTACATGACCTTA
TGGGACTTTCCTACTTGGCAGTACATCTACGTATTAGTCATCGCTATTACCATGGTGATGCGGTTTTGGC
AGTACATCAATGGGCGTGGATAGCGGTTTGACTCACGGGGATTTCCAAGTCTCCACCCCATTGACGTCAA
TGGGAGTTTGTTTTGGCACCAAAATCAACGGGACTTTCCAAAATGTCGTAACAACTCCGCCCCATTGACG
CAAATGGGCGGTAGGCGTGTACGGTGGGAGGTCTATATAAGCAGAGCTCTCTGGCTAACTAGAGAACCCA
CTGCTTACTGGCTTATCGAAATTAATACGACTCACTATAGGGAGTCCCAAGCTGGCTAGCGCCACCATGG
ATTATAAGGATCACGATGGCGACTACAAGGACCACGATATTGACTACAAAGACGATGACGATAAAATGGC
TCCTAAGAAAAAGCGCAAAGTCGGTATCCATGGCGTTCCCGTCGACGGTGGACTGCAGGCCCCACCAACC
GATGTTTCTTTAGGTGATGAGTTACATTTGGACGGTGAGGACGTAGCTATGGCACATGCAGATGCCTTAG
ACGATTTTGACTTGGATATGTTAGGAGATGGAGATTCACCAGGACCTGGTTTCACACCACACGATTCAGC
TCCATACGGTGCTTTGGACATGGCCGATTTCGAATTTGAACAGATGTTTACTGATGCCTTGGGTATAGAC
GAATACGGTGGTGGAGCTAGACCCGGGGAGGCCCCCTTCCAGTGTCGCATTTGCATGGCGAACTTTTCGC
GCCAGGACAGGCTTGACAGGCATACCCGTACTCATACCGGTGAAAAACCGTTTCAGTGTCGGATCTGTAT
GCGAAATTTCTCCCAGAAGGAGCACTTGGCGGGGCATCTACGTACGCACACCGGCGAGAAGCCATTCCAA
TGCCGAATATGCATGCGCAACTTCAGTCGCCGCGACAACCTGAACCGGCACCTAAAAACCCACCTGAGAG
GATCTTAAGCGGCCGCTCGAGTCTAGAGGGCCCGTTTAAACCCGCTGATCAGCCTCGACTGTGCCTTCTA
GTTGCCAGCCATCTGTTGTTTGCCCCTCCCCCGTGCCTTCCTTGACCCTGGAAGGTGCCACTCCCACTGT
CCTTTCCTAATAAAATGAGGAAATTGCATCGCATTGTCTGAGTAGGTGTCATTCTATTCTGGGGGGTGGG
GTGGGGCAGGACAGCAAGGGGGAGGATTGGGAAGTCAATAGCAGGCATGCTGGGGATGCGGTGGGCTCTA
TGGCTTCTGAGGCGGAAAGAACCAGCTGGGGCTCTAGGGGGTATCCCC
[124 nt withheld, positions 1869-1992]
C
[91 nt withheld, positions 1994-2084]
A
[49 nt withheld, positions 2086-2134]
CCTTTGACGTTGGAGTCCACGTTCTTT
[37 nt withheld, positions 2162-2198]
ACCCTATCTCGGTCTATTCTTTTGATTTATAAGGGATTTTGCCGATTTCGGCCTATTGGTTAAAAAATGA
GCTGATTTAACAAAAATTTAACGCGAATTAATTCTGTGGAATGTGTGTCAGTTAGGCTCAATTAGTCAGC
AACCATAGTCCCGCCCCTAACTCCGCCCATCCCGCCCCTAACTCCGCCCAGTTCCGCCCATTCTCCGCCC
CATGGCTGACTAATTTTTTTTATTTATGCAGAGGCCGAGGCCGCCTCTGCCTCTGAGCTATTCCAGAAGT
AGTGAGGAGGCTTTTTTGGAGGCCTAGGCTTTTGCAAAAAGCTCCCGGGAGCTTGTATATCCATTTTCGG
AGGTTGGGCTTCGGAATCGTTTTCCGGGACGCCGGCTGGATGATCCTCCAGCGCGGGGATCTCATGCTGG
AGTTCTTCGCCCACCCCAACTTGTTTATTGCAGCTTATAATGGTTACAAATAAAGCAATAGCATCACAAA
TTTCACAAATAAAGCATTTTTTTCACTGCATTCTAGTTGTGGTTTGTCCAAACTCATCAATGTATCTTAT
CATGTCTGTATACCGTCGACCTCTAGCTAGAGCTTGGCGTAATCATGGTCATAGCTGTTTCCTGTGTGAA
ATTGTTATCCGCTCACAATTCCACACAACATACGAGCCGGAAGCATAAAGTGTAAAGCCTGGGGTGCCTA
ATGAGTGAGCTAACTCACATTAATTGCGTTGCGCTCACTGCCCGCTTTCCAGTCGGGAAACCTGTCGTGC
CAGCTGCATTAATGAATCGGCCAACGCGCGGGGAGAGGCGGTTTGCGTATTGGGCGCTCTTCCGCTTCCT
CGCTCACTGACTCGCTGCGCTCGGTCGTTCGGCTGCGGCGAGCGGTATCAGCTCACTCAAAGGCGGTAAT
ACGGTTATCCACAGAATCAGGGGATAACGCAGGAAAGAACATGTGAGCAAAAGGCCAGCAAAAGGCCAGG
AACCGTAAAAAGGCCGCGTTGCTGGCGTTTTTCCATAGGCTCCGCCCCCCTGACGAGCATCACAAAAATC
GACGCTCAAGTCAGAGGTGGCGAAACCCGACAGGACTATAAAGATACCAGGCGTTTCCCCCTGGAAGCTC
CCTCGTGCGCTCTCCTGTTCCGACCCTGCCGCTTACCGGATACCTGTCCGCCTTTCTCCCTTCGGGAAGC
GTGGCGCTTTCTCATAGCTCACGCTGTAGGTATCTCAGTTCGGTGTAGGTCGTTCGCTCCAAGCTGGGCT
GTGTGCACGAACCCCCCGTTCAGCCCGACCGCTGCGCCTTATCCGGTAACTATCGTCTTGAGTCCAACCC
GGTAAGACACGACTTATCGCCACTGGCAGCAGCCACTGGTAACAGGATTAGCAGAGCGAGGTATGTAGGC
GGTGCTACAGAGTTCTTGAAGTGGTGGCCTAACTACGGCTACACTAGAAGAACAGTATTTGGTATCTGCG
CTCTGCTGAAGCCAGTTACCTTCGGAAAAAGAGTTGGTAGCTCTTGATCCGGCAAACAAACCACCGCTGG
TAGCGGTGGTTTTTTTGTTTGCAAGCAGCAGATTACGCGCAGAAAAAAAGGATCTCAAGAAGATCCTTTG
ATCTTTTCTACGGGGTCTGACGCTCAGTGGAACGAAAACTCACGTTAAGGGATTTTGGTCATGAGATTAT
CAAAAAGGATCTTCACCTAGATCCTTTTAAATTAAAAATGAAGTTTTAAATCAATCTAAAGTATATATGA
GTAAACTTGGTCTGACAGTTACCAATGCTTAATCAGTGAGGCACCTATCTCAGCGATCTGTCTATTTCGT
TCATCCATAGTTGCCTGACTCCCCGTCGTGTAGATAACTACGATACGGGAGGGCTTACCATCTGGCCCCA
GTGCTGCAATGATACCGCGAGATCCACGCTCACCGGCTCCAGATTTATCAGCAATAAACCAGCCAGCCGG
AAGGGCCGAGCGCAGAAGTGGTCCTGCAACTTTATCCGCCTCCATCCAGTCTATTAATTGTTGCCGGGAA
GCTAGAGTAAGTAGTTCGCCAGTTAATAGTTTGCGCAACGTTGTTGCCATTGCTACAGGCATCGTGGTGT
CACGCTCGTCGTTTGGTATGGCTTCATTCAGCTCCGGTTCCCAACGATCAAGGCGAGTTACATGATCCCC
CATGTTGTGCAAAAAAGCGGTTAGCTCCTTCGGTCCTCCGATCGTTGTCAGAAGTAAGTTGGCCGCAGTG
TTATCACTCATGGTTATGGCAGCACTGCATAATTCTCTTACTGTCATGCCATCCGTAAGATGCTTTTCTG
TGACTGGTGAGTACTCAACCAAGTCATTCTGAGAATAGTGTATGCGGCGACCGAGTTGCTCTTGCCCGGC
GTCAATACGGGATAATACCGCGCCACATAGCAGAACTTTAAAAGTGCTCATCATTGGAAAACGTTCTTCG
GGGCGAAAACTCTCAAGGATCTTACCGCTGTTGAGATCCAGTTCGATGTAACCCACTCGTGCACCCAACT
GATCTTCAGCATCTTTTACTTTCACCAGCGTTTCTGGGTGAGCAAAAACAGGAAGGCAAAATGCCGCAAA
AAAGGGAATAAGGGCGACACGGAAATGTTGAATACTCATACTCTTCCTTTTTCAATATTATTGAAGCATT
TATCAGGGTTATTGTCTCATGAGCGGATACATATTTGAATGTATTTAGAAAAATAAACAAATAGGGGTTC
CGCGCACATTTCCCCGAAAAGTGCCACCTGACGTC
Features (pLannotate 1.2.2; 21 found; start..end, strand, type, name):
     28..80      -  misc_feature   bom (fragment): basis of mobility region from pBR322
    235..614     +  enhancer       CMV enhancer: human cytomegalovirus immediate early enhancer
    615..818     +  promoter       CMV promoter: human cytomegalovirus (CMV) immediate early promoter
    814..847     +  LTR            5' LTR (truncated) (fragment): truncated 5' long terminal repeat (LTR) from HIV-1
    863..881     +  promoter       T7 promoter: promoter for bacteriophage T7 RNA polymerase
    952..975     +  CDS            3xFLAG (fragment): three tandem FLAG® epitope tags
   1039..1272    +  CDS            VP16_HHV11 (fragment): Experimental evidence at protein level: Swiss-Prot protein existence level 1. May play a role in the aggregation of tegument proteins around nucleocapsids during virus morphogenesis. From Human herpesvirus 1 (strain 17) (HHV-1) (Human herpes simplex virus 1).
   1599..1710    +  polyA_signal   bGH poly(A) signal: bovine growth hormone polyadenylation signal
   1827..1848    +  promoter       SV40 promoter (fragment): SV40 enhancer and early promoter
   1869..2297    +  rep_origin     f1 ori (sequence partly withheld): f1 bacteriophage origin of replication; arrow indicates direction of (+) strand synthesis
   2302..2324    +  promoter       SV40 promoter (fragment): SV40 enhancer and early promoter
   2325..2516    +  promoter       SV40 promoter: SV40 early promoter
   2543..2641    +  CDS            ble (fragment): BLE_KLEPN - Experimental evidence at protein level: Swiss-Prot protein existence level 1. Binding protein with a strong affinity to the bleomycin family of antibiotics. Binds to CL990; an antimitotic-antibiotic compound. From Klebsiella pneumoniae.
   2636..2757    +  polyA_signal   SV40 poly(A) signal: SV40 polyadenylation signal
   2830..2846    -  protein_bind   lac operator: The lac repressor binds to the lac operator to inhibit transcription in E. coli. This inhibition can be relieved by adding lactose or isopropyl-β-D-thiogalactopyranoside (IPTG). lac repressor encoded by lacI
   2854..2884    -  promoter       lac promoter: promoter for the E. coli lac operon
   2899..2920    -  protein_bind   CAP binding site: CAP binding activates transcription in the presence of cAMP. E. coli catabolite activator protein
   2933..3025    -  CDS            lacI (fragment): lac repressor; lacI; The lac repressor binds to the lac operator to inhibit transcription in E. coli. This inhibition can be relieved by adding lactose or isopropyl-β-D-thiogalactopyranoside (IPTG).
   3208..3796    -  rep_origin     ori: high-copy-number ColE1/pMB1/pBR322/pUC origin of replication
   3967..4827    -  CDS            AmpR: β-lactamase; bla; confers resistance to ampicillin, carbenicillin, and related antibiotics
   4828..4932    -  promoter       AmpR promoter: bla
