[The description below was written by a language model from this plasmid's Addgene catalogue record and pLannotate feature annotations shown in this document.]
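Description:
pPD111 VP16-ZF43(AARR) is a 4,963 nt mammalian expression plasmid built on pPD005, a pcDNA-derived backbone adapted for Golden Gate assembly, and it belongs to the COMET toolkit of composable transcriptional parts for programming mammalian cells. It is maintained in E. coli at high copy through a ColE1/pUC-type origin and selected with ampicillin via the β-lactamase gene and its native promoter. An f1 origin is also present. Downstream of the SV40 early promoter the annotation finds only a short fragment of a bleomycin-family resistance gene followed by the SV40 polyadenylation signal, so a functional mammalian selection marker does not appear to be retained and the plasmid is best regarded as suited to transient transfection.

The payload is a synthetic transcription factor cloned between NheI and NotI sites and driven constitutively by the human CMV immediate early enhancer and promoter, with transcripts terminated by the bovine growth hormone polyadenylation signal. A T7 promoter lies just upstream of the coding region. The open reading frame begins with an N-terminal 3xFLAG epitope for detection, followed by the VP16 transactivation domain from herpes simplex virus 1, fused to the engineered zinc-finger DNA-binding domain ZF43. The zinc-finger portion was not picked up by the automated annotation, but presumably occupies the unannotated stretch between VP16 and the poly(A) signal. The "AARR" designation corresponds to the recorded R6A and R15A substitutions. The record does not state their functional consequence. The construct supplies a constitutively expressed zinc-finger activator, intended for use with reporters or genetic circuits carrying cognate ZF43 binding sites.
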