Addgene plasmid #138816: pPD111 VP16-ZF43(AARR)
Purpose: Constitutive expression of VP16-ZF43(AARR) under the CMV promoter.
Depositing lab: Joshua Leonard. Depositing organization: Northwestern University. Publication: The COMET toolkit for composing customizable genetic programs in mammalian cells. Donahue PS, Draut JW, Muldoon JJ, Edelstein HI, Bagheri N, Leonard JN. Nat Commun. 2020 Feb 7;11(1):779. doi: 10.1038/s41467-019-14147-5. PubMed 32034124.
Backbone
  Vector backbone: pPD005 pcDNA Golden Gate
  Vector type: Mammalian Expression, Synthetic Biology
Growth in bacteria
  Bacterial resistance: Ampicillin, 100 μg/mL
  Growth temperature: 37°C
  Growth strain: DH5alpha
  Copy number: High Copy
Gene/Insert
  Gene/Insert name: VP16-ZF43(AARR)
  Species: Synthetic
  Mutation: R6A, R15A
  Promoter: CMV
  Tag / fusion protein: 3xFlag (N terminal on insert)
  Cloning method: Restriction Enzyme; 5′ cloning site NheI (not destroyed); 3′ cloning site NotI (not destroyed)
  Sequencing primers: 5′ CGCAAATGGGCGGTAGGCGTG; 3′ TAGAAGGCACAGTCGAGG
Terms and licenses: Academic/Nonprofit Terms; Industry Terms: Not Available to Industry
Depositor comments: Leonard Lab plasmid reference number: L1378
How to cite: pPD111 VP16-ZF43(AARR) was a gift from Joshua Leonard (Addgene plasmid # 138816 ; http://n2t.net/addgene:138816 ; RRID:Addgene_138816)
