>Addgene plasmid #138816 | pPD111 VP16-ZF43(AARR) | depositor partial sequence | sequence record 268299 | VP16-ZF43(AARR) gene
ATGGATTATAAGGATCACGATGGCGACTACAAGGACCACGATATTGACTACAAAGACGATGACGATAAAA
TGGCTCCTAAGAAAAAGCGCAAAGTCGGTATCCATGGCGTTCCCGTCGACGGTGGACTGCAGGCCCCACC
AACCGATGTTTCTTTAGGTGATGAGTTACATTTGGACGGTGAGGACGTAGCTATGGCACATGCAGATGCC
TTAGACGATTTTGACTTGGATATGTTAGGAGATGGAGATTCACCAGGACCTGGTTTCACACCACACGATT
CAGCTCCATACGGTGCTTTGGACATGGCCGATTTCGAATTTGAACAGATGTTTACTGATGCCTTGGGTAT
AGACGAATACGGTGGTGGAGCTAGACCCGGGGAGGCCCCCTTCCAGTGTCGCATTTGCATGGCGAACTTT
TCGCGCCAGGACAGGCTTGACAGGCATACCCGTACTCATACCGGTGAAAAACCGTTTCAGTGTCGGATCT
GTATGCGAAATTTCTCCCAGAAGGAGCACTTGGCGGGGCATCTACGTACGCACACCGGCGAGAAGCCATT
CCAATGCCGAATATGCATGCGCAACTTCAGTCGCCGCGACAACCTGAACCGGCACCTAAAAACCCACCTG
AGAGGATCTTAA
